>Addgene plasmid #193181 | AAV-PB-SRT-tdTomato_BC16 | addgene full sequence | sequence record 379023 | Addgene NGS Result
GCTAATAACAGGCCTGCTGGTAATCGCAGGCCTTTTTATTTGGTGTATTTAGAAAAATAAACAAATAGGG
GTTCCGCGCACATTTCCCCGAAAAGTGCCACCTAAATTGTAAGCGTTAATATTTTGTTAAAATTCGCGTT
AAATTTTTGTTAAATCAGCTCATTTTTTAACCAATAGGCCGAAATCGGCAAAATCCCTTATAAATCAAAA
GAATAGACCGAGATAGGGTTGAGTGGCCGCTACAGGGCGCTCCCATTCGCCATTCAGGCTGCGCAACTGT
TGGGAAGGGCGTTTCGGTGCGGGCCTCTTCGCTATTACGCCAGCTGGCGAAAGGGGGATGTGCTGCAAGG
CGATTAAGTTGGGTAACGCCAGGGTTTTCCCAGTCACGACGTTGTAAAACGACGGCCAGTGAGCGCGACG
TAATACGACTCACTATAGGGCGAATTGTAGGCGGAAGGCCGTCAAGGCCGCATGGCTGCGCGCTCGCTCG
CTCACTGAGGCCGCCCGGGCAAAGCCCGGGCGTCGGGCGACCTTTGGTCGCCCGGCCTCAGTGAGCGAGC
GAGCGCGCAGAGAGGGAGTGGCCAACTCCATCACTAGGGGTTCCTATTGACGTCAGATCGCTAAATAATG
ACGTATGTTCCCATAGTAACGCCAATAGGGACTTTCCATTGACGTCAATGGGTGGAGTATTTACGGTAAA
CTGCCCACTTGGCAGTACATCAAGTGTATCATACGTCAAGGCCGCATTTAACCCTAGAAAGATAATCATA
TTGTGACGTACGTTAAAGATAATCATGTGTAAAATTGACGCATGTGTTTTATCGGTCTGTATATCGAGGT
TTATTTATTAATTTGAATAGATATTAAGTTTTATTATATTTACACTTACATACTAATAATAAATTCAACA
AACAATTTATTTATGTTTATTTATTTATTAAAAAAAACAAAAACTCAAAATTTCTTCTATAAAGTAACAA
AACTTTTATCGAATTCCTGCAGCCCAGCTTGATCTTAGGTCCCTCGACGAATTCTCTAGAGAAGAGCATG
CGTGAGGCTCCGGTGCCCGTCAGTGGGCAGAGCGCACATCGCCCACAGTCCCCGAGAAGTTGGGGGGAGG
GGTCGGCAATTGAACCGGTGCCTAGAGAAGGTGGCGCGGGGTAAACTGGGAAAGTGATGTCGTGTACTGG
CTCCGCCTTTTTCCCGAGGGTGGGGGAGAACCGTATATAAGTGCAGTAGTCGCCGTGAACGTTCTTTTTC
GCAACGGGTTTGCCGCCAGAACACAGGTAAGTGCCGTGTGTGGTTCCCGCGGGCCTGGCCTCTTTACGGG
TTATGGCCCTTGCGTGCCTTGAATTACTTCCACGCCCCTGGCTGCAGTACGTGATTCTTGATCCCGAGCT
TCGGGTTGGAAGTGGGTGGGAGAGTTCGAGGCCTTGCGCTTAAGGAGCCCCTTCGCCTCGTGCTTGAGTT
GAGGCCTGGCTTGGGCGCTGGGGCCGCCGCGTGCGAATCTGGTGGCACCTTCGCGCCTGTCTCGCTGCTT
TCGATAAGTCTCTAGCCATTTAAAATTTTTGATGACCTGCTGCGACGCTTTTTTTCTGGCAAGATAGTCT
TGTAAATGCGGGCCAAGATCTGCACACTGGTATTTCGGTTTTTGGGGCCGCGGGCGGCGACGGGGCCCGT
GCGTCCCAGCGCACATGTTCGGCGAGGCGGGGCCTGCGAGCGCGGCCACCGAGAATCGGACGGGGGTAGT
CTCAAGCTGGCCGGCCTGCTCTGGTGCCTGGCCTCGCGCCGCCGTGTATCGCCCCGCCCTGGGCGGCAAG
GCTGGCCCGGTCGGCACCAGTTGCGTGAGCGGAAAGATGGCCGCTTCCCGGCCCTGCTGCAGGGAGCTCA
AAATGGAGGACGCGGCGCTCGGGAGAGCGGGCGGGTGAGTCACCCACACAAAGGAAAAGGGCCTTTCCGT
CCTCAGCCGTCGCTTCATGTGACTCCACGGAGTACCGGGCGCCGTCCAGGCACCTCGATTAGTTCTCGAG
CTTTTGGAGTACGTCGTCTTTAGGTTGGGGGGAGGGGTTTTATGCGATGGAGTTTCCCCACACTGAGTGG
GTGGAGACTGAAGTTAGGCCAGCTTGGCACTTGATGTAATTCTCCTTGGAATTTGCCCTTTTTGAGTTTG
GATCTTGGTTCATTCTCAAGCCTCAGACAGTGGTTCAAAGTTTTTTTCTTCCATTTCAGGTGTCGTGAAA
ACTACGCCAATGGTGAGCAAGGGCGAGGAGGTCATCAAAGAGTTCATGCGCTTCAAGGTGCGCATGGAGG
GCTCCATGAACGGCCACGAGTTCGAGATCGAGGGCGAGGGCGAGGGCCGCCCCTACGAGGGCACCCAGGC
CGCCAAGCTGAAGGTGACCAAGGGCGGCCCCCTGCCCTTCGCCTGGGACATCCTGTCCCCCCAGTTCATG
TACGGCTCCAAGGCGTACGTGAAGCACCCCGCCGACATCCCCGATTACAAGAAGCTGTCCTTCCCCGAGG
GCTTCAAGTGGGAGCGCGTGATGAACTTCGAGGACGGCGGTCTGGTGACCGTGACCCAGGACTCCTCCCT
GCAGGACGGCACGCTGATCTACAAGGTGAAGATGCGCGGCACCAACTTCCCCCCCGACGGCCCCGTAATG
CAGAAGAAGACCATGGGCTGGGAGGCCTCCACCGAGCGCCTGTACCCCCGCGACGGCGTGCTGAAGGGCG
AGATCCACCAGGCCCTGAAGCTGAAGGACGGCGGCCACTACCTGGTGGAGTTCAAGACCATCTACATGGC
CAAGAAGCCCGTGCAACTGCCCGGCTACTACTACGTGGACACCAAGCTGGACATCACCTCCCACAACGAG
GACTACACCATCGTGGAACAGTACGAGCGCTCCGAGGGCCGCCACCACCTGTTCCTGGGGCATGGCACCG
GCAGCACCGGCAGCGGCAGCTCCGGCACCGCCTCCTCCGAGGACAACAACATGGCCGTCATCAAAGAGTT
CATGCGCTTCAAGGTGCGCATGGAGGGCTCCATGAACGGCCACGAGTTCGAGATCGAGGGCGAGGGCGAG
GGCCGCCCCTACGAGGGCACCCAGACCGCCAAGCTGAAGGTGACCAAGGGCGGCCCCCTGCCCTTCGCCT
GGGACATCCTGTCCCCCCAGTTCATGTACGGCTCCAAGGCGTACGTGAAGCACCCCGCCGACATCCCCGA
TTACAAGAAGCTGTCCTTCCCCGAGGGCTTCAAGTGGGAGCGCGTGATGAACTTCGAGGACGGCGGTCTG
GTGACCGTGACCCAGGACTCCTCCCTGCAGGACGGCACGCTGATCTACAAGGTGAAGATGCGCGGCACCA
ACTTCCCCCCCGACGGCCCCGTAATGCAGAAGAAGACCATGGGCTGGGAGGCCTCCACCGAGCGCCTGTA
CCCCCGCGACGGCGTGCTGAAGGGCGAGATCCACCAGGCCCTGAAGCTGAAGGACGGCGGCCACTACCTG
GTGGAGTTCAAGACCATCTACATGGCCAAGAAGCCCGTGCAACTGCCCGGCTACTACTACGTGGACACCA
AGCTGGACATCACCTCCCACAACGAGGACTACACCATCGTGGAACAGTACGAGCGCTCCGAGGGCCGCCA
CCACCTGTTCCTGTACGGCATGGACGAGCTGTACAAGTAATCGATAACAACTCGAGTACCGGCTTAAGTG
ATAGATCGGAAGAGCGGTTCAGCAGGAATGCCGAGACCGGTTTAAACTCAGTGTCCATAGCGACGCCGGC
GCGATAAGCTATCTATAACAAGAAAATATATATATAATAAGTTATCACGTAAGTAGAACATGAAATAACA
ATATAATTATCGTATGAGTTAAATCTTAAAAGTCACGTAAAAGATAATCATGCGTCATTTTGACTCACGC
GGTCGTTATAGTTCAAAATCAGTGACACTTACCGCATTGACAAGCACGCCTCACGGGAGCTCCAAGCGGC
GACTGAGATGTCCTAAATGCACAGCGACGGATTCGCGCTATTTAGAAAGAGAGAGCAATATTTCAAGAAT
GCATGCGTCAATTTTACGCAGACTATCTTTCGTAGGTTAAGAGCTCAAGCTTCTGAGATGCAGGTACATC
CCACTGATGAGTCCCAAATAGGACGAAACGCGCTTCGGTGCGTCTGGGATTCCACTGCTATCCACGCGGC
CGCACGGCATTACGTTAGACGTCTAGGCCACACCACCCTGAAGGCGCCTGCTCGCCTCTGATCTGTTGAA
GCTAAGCAGGGTCGGTCCTGGTTAGTACTTGGATGGGACTCCGCCTGGTAATAGCCGGTACCGTAGGCTT
GCATGGTCATAGCTGTTTCCTTGCGCTGGGGATGCGGTGGGCTCTATAGAGAGTCGATCGTGTGATCGAA
GGAACCCCTAGTGATGGAGTTGGCCACTCCCTCTCTGCGCGCTCGCTCGCTCACTGAGGCCGGGCGACCA
AAGGTCGCCCGGCCTCAGTGAGCGAGCGAGCGCGCAGCATGTAGAGACTGGGCCTCATGGGCCTTCCGCC
TATCACTGCCCGCTTTCCAGTCGGGAAACCTGTCGTGCCAGCTGCATTAACATGGTCATAGCTGTTTCCT
TGCGTATTGGGCGCTCTCCGCTTCCTCGCTCACTGACTCGCTGCGCTCGGTCGTTCGGGTAAAGCCTGGG
GTGCCTAAATAAAACGAAAGGCCCAGTCTTCCGACTGAGCCTTTCGTTTTATTGAGCAAAAGGCCAGCAA
AAGGCCAGGAACCGTAAAAAGGCCGCGTTGCTGGCGTTTTTCCATAGGCTCCGCCCCCCTGACGAGCATC
ACAAAAATCGACGCTCAAGTCAGAGGTGGCGAAACCCGACAGGACTATAAAGATACCAGGCGTTTCCCCC
TGGAAGCTCCCTCGTGCGCTCTCCTGTTCCGACCCTGCCGCTTACCGGATACCTGTCCGCCTTTCTCCCT
TCGGGAAGCGTGGCGCTTTCTCATAGCTCACGCTGTAGGTATCTCAGTTCGGTGTAGGTCGTTCGCTCCA
AGCTGGGCTGTGTGCACGAACCCCCCGTTCAGCCCGACCGCTGCGCCTTATCCGGTAACTATCGTCTTGA
GTCCAACCCGGTAAGACACGACTTATCGCCACTGGCAGCAGCCACTGGTAACAGGATTAGCAGAGCGAGG
TATGTAGGCGGTGCTACAGAGTTCTTGAAGTGGTGGCCTAACTACGGCTACACTAGAAGAACAGTATTTG
GTATCTGCGCTCTGCTGAAGCCAGTTACCTTCGGAAAAAGAGTTGGTAGCTCTTGATCCGGCAAACAAAC
CACCGCTGGTAGCGGTGGTTTTTTTGTTTGCAAGCAGCAGATTACGCGCAGAAAAAAAGGATCTCAAGAA
GATCCTTTGATCTTTTCTACGGGGTCTGACGCTCAGTGGAACGAAAACTCACGTTAAGGGATTTTGGTCA
TGAGATTATCAAAAAGGATCTTCACCTAGATCCTTTTAAATTAAAAATGAAGTTTTAAATCAATCTAAAG
TATATATGAGTAAACTTGGTCTGACAGTTACCAATGCTTAATCAGTGAGGCACCTATCTCAGCGATCTGT
CTATTTCGTTCATCCATAGTTGCCTGACTCCCCGTCGTGTAGATAACTACGATACGGGAGGGCTTACCAT
CTGGCCCCAGTGCTGCAATGATACCGCGAGAACCACGCTCACCGGCTCCAGATTTATCAGCAATAAACCA
GCCAGCCGGAAGGGCCGAGCGCAGAAGTGGTCCTGCAACTTTATCCGCCTCCATCCAGTCTATTAATTGT
TGCCGGGAAGCTAGAGTAAGTAGTTCGCCAGTTAATAGTTTGCGCAACGTTGTTGCCATTGCTACAGGCA
TCGTGGTGTCACGCTCGTCGTTTGGTATGGCTTCATTCAGCTCCGGTTCCCAACGATCAAGGCGAGTTAC
ATGATCCCCCATGTTGTGCAAAAAAGCGGTTAGCTCCTTCGGTCCTCCGATCGTTGTCAGAAGTAAGTTG
GCCGCAGTGTTATCACTCATGGTTATGGCAGCACTGCATAATTCTCTTACTGTCATGCCATCCGTAAGAT
GCTTTTCTGTGACTGGTGAGTACTCAACCAAGTCATTCTGAGAATAGTGTATGCGGCGACCGAGTTGCTC
TTGCCCGGCGTCAATACGGGATAATACCGCGCCACATAGCAGAACTTTAAAAGTGCTCATCATTGGAAAA
CGTTCTTCGGGGCGAAAACTCTCAAGGATCTTACCGCTGTTGAGATCCAGTTCGATGTAACCCACTCGTG
CACCCAACTGATCTTCAGCATCTTTTACTTTCACCAGCGTTTCTGGGTGAGCAAAAACAGGAAGGCAAAA
TGCCGCAAAAAAGGGAATAAGGGCGACACGGAAATGTTGAATACTCATACTCTTCCTTTTTCAATATTAT
TGAAGCATTTATCAGGGTTATTGTCTCATGAGCGGATACATATTTGAA
Features (pLannotate 1.2.2; 21 found; start..end, strand, type, name):
     44..78      -  promoter       AmpR promoter (fragment): bla
    104..235     -  rep_origin     M13 ori (fragment): M13 bacteriophage origin of replication; arrow indicates direction of (+) strand synthesis
    256..412     -  CDS            lacZα (fragment): LacZα fragment of β-galactosidase; lacZ fragment
    421..439     +  promoter       T7 promoter: promoter for bacteriophage T7 RNA polymerase
    475..605     -  repeat_region  AAV2 ITR (fragment): inverted terminal repeat of adeno-associated virus serotype 2 inverted
    624..733     +  enhancer       CMV enhancer (fragment): human cytomegalovirus immediate early enhancer
    987..1005    -  misc_feature   MCS (fragment): pBluescript multiple cloning site
   1075..1286    +  promoter       EF-1α core promoter: core promoter for human elongation factor EF-1α
   1287..1400    +  intron         EF-1α intron A (fragment): intron upstream of the start codon of human EF-1α
   2026..2229    +  intron         EF-1α intron A: truncated intron upstream of the start codon of human EF-1α
   2250..3679    +  CDS            tdTomato (fragment): tandem dimeric (pseudo-monomeric) derivative of DsRed (Shaner et al., 2004) mammalian codon-optimized
   4127..4179    +  ncRNA          Hammerhead 1: Accession: RF00163 - Hammerhead ribozyme (type I)
   4220..4338    +  ncRNA          5S rRNA: Accession: RF00001 - 5S ribosomal RNA
   4365..4387    +  polyA_signal   bGH poly(A) signal (fragment): bovine growth hormone polyadenylation signal
   4410..4491    +  repeat_region  AAV2 ITR (fragment): inverted terminal repeat of adeno-associated virus serotype 2 inverted
   4553..4600    -  CDS            lacI (fragment): lac repressor; lacI; The lac repressor binds to the lac operator to inhibit transcription in E. coli. This inhibition can be relieved by adding lactose or isopropyl-β-D-thiogalactopyranoside (IPTG).
   4637..4677    -  rep_origin     RSF ori (fragment): Plasmids containing the RSF 1030 origin of replication can be propagated in E. coli cells that contain additional plasmids with compatible origins.
   4699..4742    +  terminator     rrnB T1 terminator: Escherichia coli rrnB; transcription terminator T1 from the E. coli rrnB gene
   4799..5387    -  rep_origin     ori: high-copy-number ColE1/pMB1/pBR322/pUC origin of replication
   5558..6418    -  CDS            AmpR: β-lactamase; bla; confers resistance to ampicillin, carbenicillin, and related antibiotics
   6419..6482    -  promoter       AmpR promoter: bla
