[The description below was written by a language model from this plasmid's Addgene catalogue record and pLannotate feature annotations shown in this document.]
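Description:
AAV-PB-SRT-tdTomato_BC16 is an AAV transfer plasmid carrying a barcoded piggyBac self-reporting transposon (SRT) marked with tdTomato. It is propagated in E. coli as a high-copy plasmid through a ColE1/pUC-type origin and selected with ampicillin via the β-lactamase gene. The recorded growth strain is a recombination-deficient one, as is commonly used to keep repeat-containing viral vectors stable. The 6.5 kb annotated sequence shows two AAV2 inverted terminal repeats (detected as fragments) flanking the payload, so the cassette between them can be packaged into recombinant AAV for delivery to mammalian cells.

Between the ITRs, an EF-1α core promoter with portions of its first intron drives a mammalian codon-optimized tdTomato coding sequence, which serves as a fluorescent marker of transduction. Downstream lie a hammerhead ribozyme and a short bGH poly(A) signal fragment near the second ITR. The piggyBac terminal repeats themselves were not called by the automated annotation, although the catalogue entry identifies the insert as a piggyBac transposon. Several small hits (CMV enhancer, 5S rRNA, lacI, RSF ori, M13 ori and lacZα fragments) are probably backbone remnants or partial matches.

In the general SRT design, the transposon lacks its own polyadenylation signal, so after piggyBac transposase inserts it into the genome, transcripts read through the transposon end into flanking genomic DNA. This lets insertion sites be recovered from RNA. A ribozyme outside the transposon would be expected to destabilize transcripts from non-transposed copies. This version carries a short sequence barcode distinguishing it from sibling constructs. The series is intended for calling cards experiments that map transcription factor binding alongside transcriptomes, with barcodes allowing replicates or conditions to be pooled.
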