Addgene plasmid #193181: AAV-PB-SRT-tdTomato_BC16
Purpose: Barcoded piggyBac self-reporting transposon with tdTomato marker in AAV backbone
Depositing lab: Rob Mitra. Depositing organization: Washington University in Saint Louis. Publication: Measuring transcription factor binding and gene expression using barcoded self-reporting transposon calling cards and transcriptomes. Lalli M, Yen A, Thopte U, Dong F, Moudgil A, Chen X, Milbrandt J, Dougherty JD, Mitra RD. NAR Genom Bioinform. 2022 Aug 31;4(3):lqac061. doi: 10.1093/nargab/lqac061. eCollection 2022 Sep. PubMed 36062164.
Backbone
  Vector backbone: AAV-PB-SRT-tdTomato
  Vector type: AAV
Growth in bacteria
  Bacterial resistance: Ampicillin, 100 μg/mL
  Growth temperature: 37°C
  Growth strain: NEB Stable
  Copy number: High Copy
Gene/Insert
  Gene/Insert name: Barcoded piggyBac tdTomato SRT
  Species: H. sapiens (human)
  Mutation: Barcode: CGTA
  Cloning method: Gibson Cloning
Terms and licenses: Academic/Nonprofit Terms; Industry Terms: Not Available to Industry
How to cite: AAV-PB-SRT-tdTomato_BC16 was a gift from Rob Mitra (Addgene plasmid # 193181 ; http://n2t.net/addgene:193181 ; RRID:Addgene_193181)
